Addgene plasmid #57371: mEos2-EB1-C-18
Purpose: Localization: MT End Binding Protein, Excitation: 505 / 569, Emission: 516 / 581
Depositing lab: Michael Davidson. Depositing organization: Florida State University, Tallahassee. Publication: A bright and photostable photoconvertible fluorescent protein. McKinney SA, Murphy CS, Hazelwood KL, Davidson MW, Looger LL. Nat Methods. 2009 Feb . 6(2):131-3. 10.1038/nmeth.1296 PubMed 19169260.
Backbone
  Vector backbone: mEos2-C1
  Backbone size w/o insert (bp): 4750
  Vector type: Mammalian Expression
  Selectable markers: Neomycin (select with G418)
Growth in bacteria
  Bacterial resistance: Kanamycin, 50 μg/mL
  Growth temperature: 37°C
  Growth strain: DH5alpha
  Copy number: High Copy
Gene/Insert
  Gene/Insert name: EB1 (alt name: NM_012325.2)
  Species: H. sapiens (human)
  Entrez Gene: MAPRE1 (a.k.a. EB1)
  Promoter: CMV
  Tag / fusion protein: mEos2 (C terminal on backbone)
  Cloning method: Unknown
  Sequencing primers: 5′ CMV-F; 3′ SV40pA-R
Terms and licenses: Academic/Nonprofit Terms; Industry Terms
Depositor comments: . Excitation = 505 / 569; Emission = 516 / 581
How to cite: mEos2-EB1-C-18 was a gift from Michael Davidson (Addgene plasmid # 57371 ; http://n2t.net/addgene:57371 ; RRID:Addgene_57371)
