[The description below was written by a language model from this plasmid's Addgene catalogue record.]
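Description:
mEos2-EB1-C-18 is a mammalian expression plasmid built on the mEos2-C1 backbone (about 4.75 kb without the insert). It carries the human microtubule end-binding protein EB1 (gene MAPRE1) fused to the photoconvertible fluorescent protein mEos2. The fusion is transcribed from the CMV promoter, a strong constitutive promoter in most mammalian cell lines. The use of an SV40 polyA reverse sequencing primer implies a downstream SV40 polyadenylation signal. The plasmid is maintained at high copy in E. coli under kanamycin selection, and a neomycin resistance marker allows G418 selection of transfected mammalian cells. The record does not state the origin of replication or the cloning method, and no feature table is available to confirm individual elements.

The catalogue lists mEos2 as a tag "C terminal on backbone". The C1-type backbone name and the "C-18" suffix suggest the usual arrangement for this vector series, with the fluorescent protein upstream of the insert and an 18-residue linker between them. The record does not spell out this orientation or the linker, so both should be checked against the sequence.

mEos2 is a monomeric green-to-red photoconvertible protein. The recorded excitation/emission maxima are 505/516 nm for the native green form and 569/581 nm for the converted red form. EB1 accumulates at the growing plus ends of microtubules, so the fusion serves as a localization marker for these structures. Typical uses for such a fusion include live-cell imaging of microtubule dynamics, optical highlighting and tracking of selected protein pools, and photoactivation-based super-resolution microscopy.
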