>Addgene plasmid #57371 | mEos2-EB1-C-18 | addgene partial sequence | sequence record 108776 | SV40pA-R 5'-GAAATTTGTGATGCTATTGC-3'
AGCTGCATAACAGTTAACAACAACAATTGCATTCATTTTATGTTTCAGGTTCAGGGGGAGGTGTGGGAGG
TTTTTTAAAGCAAGTAAAACCTCTACAAATGTGGTATGGCTGATTATGATCTAGAGTCGCGGCCGCTTAT
CGTCTGGCATTGTCAGGCAATCCAGAATGAGCAACAGCATGCTCATACAGCTTAACCTTGTTGTAATCTT
TGTCATGGCTTAAAATCTCAATGCAGTGGTCCACAAAGTGGTAGCCTGGTAACTTGACACCCTTCTCCTT
AGCTTTGTAAGTAGTTCTGAAGTCACATCGGTAATGGGCATTTCCTTCAAGCAACAAAGCCATATGAATA
TCACCCGTCAGCACTCCATCACGCACATACATTTTCTCAGTGGAGGGCTCCCATTTCAGCGTCTTCTTCT
GCATAACTGGACCATTGGCGGGAAAGTTGGTACCATAAAATCGAACTTTATTATAGAAAGTGTCCCCTTC
CATTGTTATGTCGTTTCTGGCAATGCAAATGCCCCCGTCTTCGAAAGTCAAGCTTCGTTCCCACGAATAC
CCCTTAGGAAACGACTGCTTAAAATAGTCTTGTATGTTGTCTGGATATTTGGCGAATACCCTGTTGCCGT
AATGGAATGCAGTGGTCAGGATATCAAAGGCAAAAGGCAGAGGTCCGCCCTCTTTGACTTCAAGATCCAT
ACTCTGTTTTCCCTCAAAAGGCTTGCCTGTACCATCTCCGTCGATCACAAAGTGGTGCCCGTTTACGTTG
CCTTCCATACGGAGTTTGATCTTCATGTCTGGCTTAATCGCACTCATGGTGGCGACCGGTGGATCCGCGC
TACCACTGGCTGCGCTTGCTCCACCGCTGCTATACTCTTCTTGCTCCTCCTGTGGG
